>Addgene plasmid #51143 | pSIR-hCD2 | depositor full sequence | sequence record 101867 | pSIR-hCD2 sequence 8265 bps
TGAAAGACCCCACCTGTAGGTTTGGCAAGCTAGCTTAAGTAACGCCATTTTGCAAGGCATGGAAAAATAC
ATAACTGAGAATAGAGAAGTTCAGATCAAGGTCAGGAACAGATGGAACAGCTGAATATGGGCCAAACAGG
ATATCTGTGGTAAGCAGTTCCTGCCCCGGCTCAGGGCCAAGAACAGATGGTCCCCAGATGCGGTCCAGCC
CTCAGCAGTTTCTAGAGAACCATCAGATGTTTCCAGGGTGCCCCAAGGACCTGAAATGACCCTGTGCCTT
ATTTGAACTAACCAATCAGTTCGCTTCTCGCTTCTGTTCGCGCGCTTCTGCTCCCCGAGCTCAATAAAAG
AGCCCACAACCCCTCACTCGGGGCGCCAGTCCTCCGATTGACTGAGTCGCCCGGGTACCCGTGTATCCAA
TAAACCCTCTTGCAGTTGCATCCGACTTGTGGTCTCGCTGTTCCTTGGGAGGGTCTCCTCTGAGTGATTG
ACTACCCGTCAGCGGGGGTCTTTCATTTGGGGGCTCGTCCGGGATCGGGAGACCCCTGCCCAGGGACCAC
CGACCCACCACCGGGAGGTAAGCTGGCCAGCAACTTATCTGTGTCTGTCCGATTGTCTAGTGTCTATGAC
TGATTTTATGCGCCTGCGTCGGTACTAGTTAGCTAACTAGCTCTGTATCTGGCGGACCCGTGGTGGAACT
GACGAGTTCGGAACACCCGGCCGCAACCCTGGGAGACGTCCCAGGGACTTCGGGGGCCGTTTTTGTGGCC
CGACCTGAGTCCAAAAATCCCGATCGTTTTGGACTCTTTGGTGCACCCCCCTTAGAGGAGGGATATGTGG
TTCTGGTAGGAGACGAGAACCTAAAACAGTTCCCGCCTCCGTCTGAATTTTTGCTTTCGGTTTGGGACCG
AAGCCGCGCCGCGCGTCTTGTCTGCTGCAGCATCGTTCTGTGTTGTCTCTGTCTGACTGTGTTTCTGTAT
TTGTCTGAGAATATGGGCCAGACTGTTACCACTCCCTTAAGTTTGACCTTAGGTCACTGGAAAGATGTCG
AGCGGATCGCTCACAACCAGTCGGTAGATGTCAAGAAGAGACGTTGGGTTACCTTCTGCTCTGCAGAATG
GCCAACCTTTAACGTCGGATGGCCGCGAGACGGCACCTTTAACCGAGACCTCATCACCCAGGTTAAGATC
AAGGTCTTTTCACCTGGCCCGCATGGACACCCAGACCAGGTCCCCTACATCGTGACCTGGGAAGCCTTGG
CTTTTGACCCCCCTCCCTGGGTCAAGCCCTTTGTACACCCTAAGCCTCCGCCTCCTCTTCCTCCATCCGC
CCCGTCTCTCCCCCTTGAACCTCCTCGTTCGACCCCGCCTCGATCCTCCCTTTATCCAGCCCTCACTCCT
TCTCTAGGCGCCAAACCTAAACCTCAAGTTCTTTCTGACAGTGGGGGGCCGCTCATCGACCTACTTACAG
AAGACCCCCCGCCTTATAGGGACCCAAGACCACCCCCTTCCGACAGGGACGGAAATGGTGGAGAAGCGAC
CCCTGCGGGAGAGGCACCGGACCCCTCCCCAATGGCATCTCGCCTACGTGGGAGACGGGAGCCCCCTGTG
GCCGACTCCACTACCTCGCAGGCATTCCCCCTCCGCGCAGGAGGAAACGGACAGCTTCAATACTGGCCGT
TCTCCTCTTCTGACCTTTACAACTGGAAAAATAATAACCCTTCTTTTTCTGAAGATCCAGGTAAACTGAC
AGCTCTGATCGAGTCTGTTCTCATCACCCATCAGCCCACCTGGGACGACTGTCAGCAGCTGTTGGGGACT
CTGCTGACCGGAGAAGAAAAACAACGGGTGCTCTTAGAGGCTAGAAAGGCGGTGCGGGGCGATGATGGGC
GCCCCACTCAACTGCCCAATGAAGTCGATGCCGCTTTTCCCCTCGAGAAGCTTGTCGACGGATCCGAATT
CGTCGAGGGAAGAAATAATAAAGACATTAAAATCACTTTTGTAAACTTTTTAAATAAGGGAAATTGATTA
AAACAACGCGAAGTTGTAAAATGCCATATACTGCATACATTTTGTGGGAAAAAATGTGCATTTACCTGCT
CACCAAATTATCTTATTAGCTAGCAGTAGAGCTCTTTGTGTGATGGGAAGATGGGATAACAGCTGTTGTT
ACTGTACTGGTTTTTTTTTTTAATATATTTAAAAAAAAGAGTGTCTCCTAAAGTGTAAGCGCTATCATGC
TGGACTAATGTTTTAATTTAATTTAATTGTTGTCTTGGTAGAGATGGGGTCTCGCTATTTTGCTCACGCA
GATCTCAAACTCCTGACGCCCAGGTACACTCCCATCTCGGCCTCCTAAAATGGTGGGATCACAGACGTCA
GCCACCGAGCCCGGTCACTTTTTTGTATTCCCCACAGTATTGATGTATATCTTCTGCGTTCAAAAGCAAT
TTTTTAAAGCCTCATAACGTGGTAACAGAATACTTTGCACATTACAAAATTCAGAACACGGAAACAAGAA
GCTCGCTTTTTTTTCCCCCCTATTTCGGTTTGGCCCTTTAGATTTCCCCTCCCCCACCGGGGCGGGACTT
CCCGCCGACTTCTTTCAGGTTCTCAGTTCGGTCCGCCAACTGTCGTATAAAGGCGCTGCCTCAGGCCAGA
GGCCTCACAAAGCGCGTCGAGACAGCAAGCGAACCGGAATTGCCAGCTGGGGCGCCCTCTGGTAAGGTTG
GGAAGCCCTGCAAAGTAAACTGGATGGCTTTCTTGCCGCCAAGGATCTGATGGCGCAGGGGATCAAGATC
GATCTGATCAATTCCTAAGATGAGCTTTCCATGTAAATTTGTAGCCAGCTTCCTTCTGATTTTCAATGTT
TCTTCCAAAGGTGCAGTCTCCAAAGAGATTACGAATGCCTTGGAAACCTGGGGTGCCTTGGGTCAGGACA
TCAACTTGGACATTCCTAGTTTTCAAATGAGTGATGATATTGACGATATAAAATGGGAAAAAACTTCAGA
CAAGAAAAAGATTGCACAATTCAGAAAAGAGAAAGAGACTTTCAAGGAAAAAGATACATATAAGCTATTT
AAAAATGGAACTCTGAAAATTAAGCATCTGAAGACCGATGATCAGGATATCTACAAGGTATCAATATATG
ATACAAAAGGAAAAAATGTGTTGGAAAAAATATTTGATTTGAAGATTCAAGAGAGGGTCTCAAAACCAAA
GATCTCCTGGACTTGTATCAACACAACCCTGACCTGTGAGGTAATGAATGGAACTGACCCCGAATTAAAC
CTGTATCAAGATGGGAAACATCTAAAACTTTCTCAGAGGGTCATCACACACAAGTGGACCACCAGCCTGA
GTGCAAAATTCAAGTGCACAGCAGGGAACAAAGTCAGCAAGGAATCCAGTGTCGAGCCTGTCAGCTGTCC
AGAGAAAGGTCTGGACATCTATCTCATCATTGGCATATGTGGAGGAGGCAGCCTCTTGATGGTCTTTGTG
GCACTGCTCGTTTTCTATATCACCAAAAGGAAAAAACAGAGGAGTCGGAGAAATGATGAGGAGCTGGAGA
CAAGAGCCCACAGAGTAGCTACTGAAGAAAGGGGCCGGAAGCCCCAACAAATTCCAGCTTCAACCCCTCA
GAATCCAGCAACTTCCCAACATCCTCCTCCACCACCTGGTCATCGTTCCCAGGCACCTAGTCATCGTCCC
CCGCCTCCTGGACACCGTGTTCAGCACCAGCCTCAGAAGAGGCCTCCTGCTCCGTCGGGCACACAAGTTC
ACCAGCAGAAAGGCCCGCCCCTCCCCAGACCTCGAGTTCAGCCAAAACCTCCCCATGGGGCAGCAGAAAA
CTCATTGTCCCCTTCCTCTAATTAAAAAAGATAGAAACTGTCTTTTTCAATAAAAAGCACTGTGGATTTC
TGCCTCTAGGGCTGGATGATCCTCCAGCGCGGGGATCTCATGCTGGAGATCCCGCGATTAGTCCAATTTG
TTAAAGACAGGATATCAGTGGTCCAGGCTCTAGTTTTGACTCAACAATATCACCAGCTGAAGCCTATAGA
GTACGAGCCATAGATAAAATAAAAGATTTTATTTAGTCTCCAGAAAAAGGGGGGAATGAAAGACCCCACC
TGTAGGTTTGGCAAGCTAGCTTAAGTAACGCCATTTTGCAAGGCATGGAAAAATACATAACTGAGAATAG
AGAAGTTCAGATCAAGGTCAGGAACAGATGGAACAGGTCGACCTAGAGAACCATCAGATGTTTCCAGGGT
GCCCCAAGGACCTGAAATGACCCTGTGCCTTATTTGAACTAACCAATCAGTTCGCTTCTCGCTTCTGTTC
GCGCGCTTCTGCTCCCCGAGCTCAATAAAAGAGCCCACAACCCCTCACTCGGGGCGCCAGTCCTCCGATT
GACTGAGTCGCCCGGGTACCCGTGTATCCAATAAACCCTCTTGCAGTTGCATCCGACTTGTGGTCTCGCT
GTTCCTTGGGAGGGTCTCCTCTGAGTGATTGACTACCCGTCAGCGGGGGTCTCTTCACATGCAGCATGTA
TCAAAATTAATTTGGTTTTTTTTTCTTAAGTATTTACATTAAATGGCCCATAGTACTTAAAGTAACATGG
GCTTCCTTGAAATAAACATGGAGTATTCAGAATGTGTCATAAATATTTCTAATTTTAAGATAGTATCTCC
ATTGGCTATCTACTTTTTCTTATATTTTTTTTTGTCCTCTGTCTTCCATTCGTTGTTGTTGTTGTTTGTT
TGTTTGTTTGTTGGTTGGTTGGTTAATTTTTTTTTAAAGATCCTACACTATAGTTCAAGCTAGACTATTA
GCTACTCTGTAACCCAGGGTGACCTTTGAAGTCATGGGTAGCCTGCTGTTTTAGCCTTCCCACATCTAAG
ATTACAGGTATGAGCTATCATTTTTGGTATATTGATTGATTGATTGATTGATGTGTGTGTGTGTGATTGT
GTTTGTGTGTGTGATTGTGTATATGTGTGTATGGTTGTGTGTGATTGTGTGTATGTATGTTTGTGTGTGA
TTGTGTGTGTGTGATTGTGCATGTGTGTGTGTGTGATTGTGTTTATGTGTATGATTGTGTGTGTGTGTGT
GTGTGTGTGTGTGTGTGTGTGTGTGTGTGTGTTGTGTATATATATTTATGGTAGTGAGAGGCAACGCTCC
GGCTCAGGTGTCAGGTTGGTTTTTGAGACAGAGTCTTTCGCTTAGCTTGGAATTAATTCGTAATCATGGT
CATAGCTGTTTCCTGTGTGAAATTGTTATCCGCTCACAATTCCACACAACATACGAGCCGGAAGCATAAA
GTGTAAAGCCTGGGGTGCCTAATGAGTGAGCTAACTCACATTAATTGCGTTGCGCTCACTGCCCGCTTTC
CAGTCGGGAAACCTGTCGTGCCAGCTGCATTAATGAATCGGCCAACGCGCGGGGAGAGGCGGTTTGCGTA
TTGGGCGCTCTTCCGCTTCCTCGCTCACTGACTCGCTGCGCTCGGTCGTTCGGCTGCGGCGAGCGGTATC
AGCTCACTCAAAGGCGGTAATACGGTTATCCACAGAATCAGGGGATAACGCAGGAAAGAACATGTGAGCA
AAAGGCCAGCAAAAGGCCAGGAACCGTAAAAAGGCCGCGTTGCTGGCGTTTTTCCATAGGCTCCGCCCCC
CTGACGAGCATCACAAAAATCGACGCTCAAGTCAGAGGTGGCGAAACCCGACAGGACTATAAAGATACCA
GGCGTTTCCCCCTGGAAGCTCCCTCGTGCGCTCTCCTGTTCCGACCCTGCCGCTTACCGGATACCTGTCC
GCCTTTCTCCCTTCGGGAAGCGTGGCGCTTTCTCAATGCTCACGCTGTAGGTATCTCAGTTCGGTGTAGG
TCGTTCGCTCCAAGCTGGGCTGTGTGCACGAACCCCCCGTTCAGCCCGACCGCTGCGCCTTATCCGGTAA
CTATCGTCTTGAGTCCAACCCGGTAAGACACGACTTATCGCCACTGGCAGCAGCCACTGGTAACAGGATT
AGCAGAGCGAGGTATGTAGGCGGTGCTACAGAGTTCTTGAAGTGGTGGCCTAACTACGGCTACACTAGAA
GGACAGTATTTGGTATCTGCGCTCTGCTGAAGCCAGTTACCTTCGGAAAAAGAGTTGGTAGCTCTTGATC
CGGCAAACAAACCACCGCTGGTAGCGGTGGTTTTTTTGTTTGCAAGCAGCAGATTACGCGCAGAAAAAAA
GGATCTCAAGAAGATCCTTTGATCTTTTCTACGGGGTCTGACGCTCAGTGGAACGAAAACTCACGTTAAG
GGATTTTGGTCATGAGATTATCAAAAAGGATCTTCACCTAGATCCTTTTAAATTAAAAATGAAGTTTTAA
ATCAATCTAAAGTATATATGAGTAAACTTGGTCTGACAGTTACCAATGCTTAATCAGTGAGGCACCTATC
TCAGCGATCTGTCTATTTCGTTCATCCATAGTTGCCTGACTCCCCGTCGTGTAGATAACTACGATACGGG
AGGGCTTACCATCTGGCCCCAGTGCTGCAATGATACCGCGAGACCCACGCTCACCGGCTCCAGATTTATC
AGCAATAAACCAGCCAGCCGGAAGGGCCGAGCGCAGAAGTGGTCCTGCAACTTTATCCGCCTCCATCCAG
TCTATTAATTGTTGCCGGGAAGCTAGAGTAAGTAGTTCGCCAGTTAATAGTTTGCGCAACGTTGTTGCCA
TTGCTACAGGCATCGTGGTGTCACGCTCGTCGTTTGGTATGGCTTCATTCAGCTCCGGTTCCCAACGATC
AAGGCGAGTTACATGATCCCCCATGTTGTGCAAAAAAGCGGTTAGCTCCTTCGGTCCTCCGATCGTTGTC
AGAAGTAAGTTGGCCGCAGTGTTATCACTCATGGTTATGGCAGCACTGCATAATTCTCTTACTGTCATGC
CATCCGTAAGATGCTTTTCTGTGACTGGTGAGTACTCAACCAAGTCATTCTGAGAATAGTGTATGCGGCG
ACCGAGTTGCTCTTGCCCGGCGTCAATACGGGATAATACCGCGCCACATAGCAGAACTTTAAAAGTGCTC
ATCATTGGAAAACGTTCTTCGGGGCGAAAACTCTCAAGGATCTTACCGCTGTTGAGATCCAGTTCGATGT
AACCCACTCGTGCACCCAACTGATCTTCAGCATCTTTTACTTTCACCAGCGTTTCTGGGTGAGCAAAAAC
AGGAAGGCAAAATGCCGCAAAAAAGGGAATAAGGGCGACACGGAAATGTTGAATACTCATACTCTTCCTT
TTTCAATATTATTGAAGCATTTATCAGGGTTATTGTCTCATGAGCGGATACATATTTGAATGTATTTAGA
AAAATAAACAAATAGGGGTTCCGCGCACATTTCCCCGAAAAGTGCCACCTGACGTCTAAGAAACCATTAT
TATCATGACATTAACCTATAAAAATAGGCGTATCACGAGGCCCTTTCGTCTCGCGCGTTTCGGTGATGAC
GGTGAAAACCTCTGACACATGCAGCTCCCGGAGACGGTCACAGCTTGTCTGTAAGCGGATGCCGGGAGCA
GACAAGCCCGTCAGGGCGCGTCAGCGGGTGTTGGCGGGTGTCGGGGCTGGCTTAACTATGCGGCATCAGA
GCAGATTGTACTGAGAGTGCACCATATGCGGTGTGAAATACCGCACAGATGCGTAAGGAGAAAATACCGC
ATCAGGCGCCATTCGCCATTCAGGCTGCGCAACTGTTGGGAAGGGCGATCGGTGCGGGCCTCTTCGCTAT
TACGCCAGCTGGCGAAAGGGGGATGTGCTGCAAGGCGATTAAGTTGGGTAACGCCAGGGTTTTCCCAGTC
ACGACGTTGTAAAACGACGGCCAGTGCCAAGCTAGCTTTGCTCTTAGGAGTTTCCTAATACATCCCAAAC
TCAAATATATAAAGCATTTGACTTGTTCTATGCCCTAGGGGGCGGGGGGAAGCTAAGCCAGCTTTTTTTA
ACATTTAAAATGTTAATTCCATTTTAAATGCACAGATGTTTTTATTTCATAAGGGTTTCAATGTGCATGA
ATGCTGCAATATTCCTGTTACCAAAGCTAGTATAAATAAAAATAGATAAACGTGGAAATTACTTAGAGTT
TCTGTCATTAACGTTTCCTTCCTCAGTTGACAACATAAATGCGCTGCTGAGAAGCCAGTTTGCATCTGTC
AGGATCAATTTCCCATTATGCCAGTCATATTAATTACTAGTCAATTAGTTGATTTTTATTTTTGACATAT
ACATG
Features (pLannotate 1.2.2; 17 found; start..end, strand, type, name):
      1..516     +  LTR            3' LTR: 3' long terminal repeat from murine embryonic stem cell virus
    580..937     +  misc_feature   MMLV Ψ: packaging signal of Moloney murine leukemia virus (MMLV)
    996..1412    +  CDS            gag (truncated): truncated Moloney murine leukemia virus (MMLV) gag gene lacking the start codon
   2681..2800    +  CDS            tnpA (fragment): TN5P_ECOLX - Also known as tnp. Experimental evidence at protein level: Swiss-Prot protein existence level 1. Mediates transposition of transposon Tn5 by a 'cut and paste' mechanism. First, the monomeric transposase binds the 19 bp inverted DNA repeats flanking the transposon. Then, dimerization of the DNA- bound transposase creates a synaptic DNA complex. After nicking of the first DNA strand, excision of the transposon proceeds through a series of intermediates. The transposase then mediates the insertion of the transposon at a new site by strand transfer. The activity of the wild- type tran
   2820..3872    +  CDS            CD2: CD2_HUMAN - Also known as SRBC. Experimental evidence at protein level: Swiss-Prot protein existence level 1. CD2 interacts with lymphocyte function-associated antigen CD58 (LFA-3) and CD48/BCM1 to mediate adhesion between T-cells and other cell types. CD2 is implicated in the triggering of T-cells, the cytoplasmic domain is implicated in the signaling function. From Homo sapiens (Human).
   3975..4073    +  CDS            env (fragment): murine leukemia virus gPr80 envelope polyprotein precursor; env; proteolytically cleaved into gp70SU and p15TM subunits
   4115..4532    +  LTR            3' LTR (ΔU3): self-inactivating 3' long terminal repeat (LTR) from Moloney murine leukemia virus
   5273..5289    -  protein_bind   lac operator: The lac repressor binds to the lac operator to inhibit transcription in E. coli. This inhibition can be relieved by adding lactose or isopropyl-β-D-thiogalactopyranoside (IPTG). lac repressor encoded by lacI
   5297..5327    -  promoter       lac promoter: promoter for the E. coli lac operon
   5342..5363    -  protein_bind   CAP binding site: CAP binding activates transcription in the presence of cAMP. E. coli catabolite activator protein
   5376..5468    -  CDS            lacI (fragment): lac repressor; lacI; The lac repressor binds to the lac operator to inhibit transcription in E. coli. This inhibition can be relieved by adding lactose or isopropyl-β-D-thiogalactopyranoside (IPTG).
   5651..6239    -  rep_origin     ori: high-copy-number ColE1/pMB1/pBR322/pUC origin of replication
   6410..7270    -  CDS            AmpR: β-lactamase; bla; confers resistance to ampicillin, carbenicillin, and related antibiotics
   7271..7375    -  promoter       AmpR promoter: bla
   7470..7505    +  CDS            rop (fragment): Rop protein, which maintains plasmids at low copy number; rop
   7607..7706    +  misc_feature   bom (fragment): basis of mobility region from pBR322
   7712..7866    -  CDS            lacZα (fragment): LacZα fragment of β-galactosidase; lacZ fragment
