[The description below was written by a language model from this plasmid's Addgene catalogue record, the feature table of its GenBank file and pLannotate feature annotations shown in this document.]
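Description:
pSIR-hCD2 is an empty-backbone, self-inactivating (SIN) gammaretroviral vector derived from the commercial pSIR plasmid, in which the neomycin resistance gene has been replaced by the human CD2 coding sequence. It is propagated in E. coli as a high-copy plasmid through a ColE1/pUC-type origin and is selected with ampicillin via the β-lactamase gene and its own promoter. The bacterial portion also carries vestigial lac promoter/operator, lacI, lacZα, rop and bom fragments that appear to be cloning remnants.

The proviral region begins with an upstream LTR (labelled by the annotation software as a murine embryonic stem cell virus LTR). It is followed by the Moloney murine leukemia virus Ψ packaging signal and a truncated gag segment lacking its start codon, which together allow the genomic RNA to be encapsidated in packaging cells. Downstream lie a short Tn5-derived fragment, probably left over from the original neo cassette, then the CD2 open reading frame, a small env remnant and a ΔU3 3' LTR. Because the U3 deletion is copied to the 5' LTR during reverse transcription, the integrated provirus lacks LTR promoter/enhancer activity, so expression depends on internal promoters. No promoter for CD2 is annotated, and the record does not state which element drives it or where the cloning sites lie.

CD2, a T-cell surface adhesion molecule, serves here as a surface marker for identifying or sorting transduced cells instead of drug selection. The associated publication concerns a retroviral expression system for CRISPR-based enChIP. The full depositor sequence is 8,265 nt, slightly larger than the listed backbone size. The accompanying GenBank record covers only a 939 bp portion and has no annotated features.
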