Addgene plasmid #51143: pSIR-hCD2
Purpose: (Empty Backbone) Self-inactivating retrovirus vector containing the human CD2 gene
Depositing lab: Hodaka Fujii. Depositing organization: The University of Osaka. Publication: Identification of Proteins Associated with an IFNgamma-Responsive Promoter by a Retroviral Expression System for enChIP Using CRISPR. Fujita T, Fujii H. PLoS One. 2014 Jul 22;9(7):e103084. doi: 10.1371/journal.pone.0103084. eCollection 2014. PubMed 25051498.
Backbone
  Vector backbone: pSIR
  Backbone manufacturer: Clontech
  Backbone size (bp): 8089
  Modifications to backbone: Replacement of the neomycin resistance gene with human CD2
  Vector type: Mammalian Expression, Retroviral
  Selectable markers: human CD2
Growth in bacteria
  Bacterial resistance: Ampicillin, 100 μg/mL
  Growth temperature: 30°C
  Growth strain: NEB Stable
  Copy number: High Copy
Gene/Insert
  Cloning method: Restriction Enzyme
Terms and licenses: Academic/Nonprofit Terms; Industry Terms: Not Available to Industry
How to cite: pSIR-hCD2 was a gift from Hodaka Fujii (Addgene plasmid # 51143 ; http://n2t.net/addgene:51143 ; RRID:Addgene_51143)
