LOCUS       Exported 939 bp ds-DNA linear SYN 17-MAY-2021
DEFINITION  Self-inactivating retrovirus vector containing the human CD2 gene.
ACCESSION   .
VERSION     .
KEYWORDS    pSIR-hCD2
SOURCE      synthetic DNA construct
  ORGANISM  synthetic DNA construct
REFERENCE   1 (bases 1 to 939)
  AUTHORS   Fujita T, Fujii H
  TITLE     Identification of Proteins Associated with an IFNgamma-Responsive
            Promoter by a Retroviral Expression System for enChIP Using CRISPR.
  JOURNAL   PLoS One. 2014 Jul 22;9(7):e103084. doi:
            10.1371/journal.pone.0103084. eCollection 2014.
  PUBMED    25051498
REFERENCE   2 (bases 1 to 939)
  AUTHORS   .
  TITLE     Direct Submission
  JOURNAL   Exported May 17, 2021 from SnapGene Server 1.1.58
            http://www.snapgene.com
FEATURES             Location/Qualifiers
     source          1..939
                     /organism="synthetic DNA construct"
                     /mol_type="other DNA"
ORIGIN
        1 ataaaatctt ttattttatc tatggctcgt actctatagg cttcagctgg tgatattgtt
       61 gagtcaaaac tagagcctgg accactgata tcctgtcttt aacaaattgg actaatcgcg
      121 ggatctccag catgagatcc ccgcgctgga ggatcatcca gccctagagg cagaaatcca
      181 cagtgctttt tattgaaaaa gacagtttct atctttttta attagaggaa ggggacaatg
      241 agttttctgc tgccccatgg ggaggttttg gctgaactcg aggtctgggg aggggcgggc
      301 ctttctgctg gtgaacttgt gtgcccgacg gagcaggagg cctcttctga ggctggtgct
      361 gaacacggtg tccaggaggc gggggacgat gactaggtgc ctgggaacga tgaccaggtg
      421 gtggaggagg atgttgggaa gttgctggat tctgaggggt tgaagctgga atttgttggg
      481 gcttccggcc cctttcttca gtagctactc tgtgggctct tgtctccagc tcctcatcat
      541 ttctccgact cctctgtttt ttccttttgg tgatatagaa aacgagcagt gccacaaaga
      601 ccatcaagag gctgcctcct ccacatatgc caatgatgag atagatgtcc agacctttct
      661 ctggacagct gacaggctcg acactggatt ccttgctgac tttgttccct gctgtgcact
      721 tgaattttgc actcaggctg gtggtccact tgtgtgtgat gaccctctga gaaagtttta
      781 gatgtttccc atcttgatac aggtttaatt cggggtcagt tccattcatt acctcacagg
      841 tcagggttgt gttgatacaa gtccaggaga tctttggttt tgagaccctc tcttgaatct
      901 tcaaatcaaa tattttttcc aacacatttt ttccttttg
//
