>Addgene plasmid #51143 | pSIR-hCD2 | addgene partial sequence | sequence record 136244 | pMX-L3205 5'-CCCTTTTTCTGGAGACTAAATAAA-3'
CTATGGCTCGTACTCTATAGGCTTCAGCTGGTGATATTGTTGAGTCAAAACTAGAGCCTGGACCACTGAT
ATCCTGTCTTTAACAAATTGGACTAATCGCGGGATCTCCAGCATGAGATCCCCGCGCTGGAGGATCATCC
AGCCCTAGAGGCAGAAATCCACAGTGCTTTTTATTGAAAAAGACAGTTTCTATCTTTTTTAATTAGAGGA
AGGGGACAATGAGTTTTCTGCTGCCCCATGGGGAGGTTTTGGCTGAACTCGAGGTCTGGGGAGGGGCGGG
CCTTTCTGCTGGTGAACTTGTGTGCCCGACGGAGCAGGAGGCCTCTTCTGAGGCTGGTGCTGAACACGGT
GTCCAGGAGGCGGGGGACGATGACTAGGTGCCTGGGAACGATGACCAGGTGGTGGAGGAGGATGTTGGGA
AGTTGCTGGATTCTGAGGGGTTGAAGCTGGAATTTGTTGGGGCTTCCGGCCCCTTTCTTCAGTAGCTACT
CTGTGGGCTCTTGTCTCCAGCTCCTCATCATTTCTCCGACTCCTCTGTTTTTTCCTTTTGGTGATATAGA
AAACGAGCAGTGCCACAAAGACCATCAAGAGGCTGCCTCCTCCACATATGCCAATGATGAGATAGATGTC
CAGACCTTTCTCTGGACAGCTGACAGGCTCGACACTGGATTCCTTGCTGACTTTGTTCCCTGCTGTGCAC
TTGAATTTTGCACTCAGGCTGGTGGTCCACTTGTGTGTGATGACCCTCTGAGAAAGTTTTAGATGTTTCC
CATCTTGATACAGGTTTAATTCGGGGTCAGTTCCATTCATTACCTCACAGGTCAGGGTTGTGTTGATACA
AGTCCAGGAGATCTTTGGTTTTGAGACCCTCTCTTGAATCTTCAAATCAAATATTTTTTCCAACACATTT
TTTCCTTTTGTATCATATATTGATACCTTG
