>Addgene plasmid #51143 | pSIR-hCD2 | addgene partial sequence | sequence record 136253 | pBABE5 5'-CTTTATCCAGCCCTCAC-3'
CTAAACCTCAAGTTCTTTCTGACAGTGGGGGGCCGCTCATCGACCTACTTACAGAAGACCCCCCGCCTTA
TAGGGACCCAAGACCACCCCCTTCCGACAGGGACGGAAATGGTGGAGAAGCGACCCCTGCGGGAGAGGCA
CCGGACCCCTCCCCAATGGCATCTCGCCTACGTGGGAGACGGGAGCCCCCTGTGGCCGACTCCACTACCT
CGCAGGCATTCCCCCTCCGCGCAGGAGGAAACGGACAGCTTCAATACTGGCCGTTCTCCTCTTCTGACCT
TTACAACTGGAAAAATAATAACCCTTCTTTTTCTGAAGATCCAGGTAAACTGACAGCTCTGATCGAGTCT
GTCCTCATCACCCATCAGCCCACCTGGGACGACTGTCAGCAGCTGTTGGGGACTCTGCTGACCGGAGAAG
AAAAACAACGGGTGCTCTTAGAGGCTAGAAAGGCGGTGCGGGGCGATGATGGGCGCCCCACTCAACTGCC
CAATGAAGTCGATGCCGCTTTTCCCCTCGAGAAGCTTGTCGACGGATCCGAATTCGTCGAGGGAAGAAAT
AATAAAGACATTAAAATCACTTTTGTAAACTTTTTAAATAAGGGAAATTGATTAAAACAACGCGAAGTTG
TAAAATGCCATATACTGCATACATTTTGTGGGAAAAAATGTGCATTTACCTGCTCACCAAATTATCTTAT
TAGCTAGCAGTAGAGCTCTTTGTGTGATGGGAAGATGGGATAACAGCTGTTGTTACTGTACTGGTTTTTT
TTTTTAATATATTTAAAAAAAAGAGTGTCTCCTAAAGTGTAAGCGCTATCATGCTGGACTAATGTTTTAA
TTTAATTTAATTGTTGTCTTGGTAGAGATGGGGTCTCGCTATTTTGCTCACGCAGATCTCAAACTCCTGA
CGCCCAGGTACACTCCCATCTCGGCCTCCTAAAATGGTGGGATCACAGACGTCAGCCACCGAGCCCGGTC
ACTTTTTTGTATTCCCCACAGTAT
